Addgene plasmid #1630: L4052
Purpose: (Empty Backbone)
Depositing lab: Andrew Fire. Depositing organization: Carnegie Institution for Science.
Backbone
  Vector backbone: Unknown
  Backbone size (bp): 4249
  Vector type: Worm Expression
Growth in bacteria
  Bacterial resistance: Ampicillin, 100 μg/mL
  Growth temperature: 37°C
  Growth strain: DH5alpha
  Copy number: Unknown
Gene/Insert
  Gene/Insert name: None
  Tag / fusion protein: IVSA, SV40NLS, SV40NLS, SV40NLS, SV40NLS, gfpN, IVSR, gfpS65C, IVSS, IVST, gfpC, let8583', decoy
  Cloning method: Restriction Enzyme
Terms and licenses: Academic/Nonprofit Terms; Industry Terms: Not Available to Industry
Depositor comments: See Fire Lab Vector Kit Documentation 1999. Fire Lab Miniprep Number pPD122.34, Ligation number L4052.
How to cite: L4052 was a gift from Andrew Fire (Addgene plasmid # 1630 ; http://n2t.net/addgene:1630 ; RRID:Addgene_1630)
