[The description below was written by a language model from this plasmid's Addgene catalogue record and pLannotate feature annotations shown in this document.]
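Description:
L4052 is a 4,249 bp empty-backbone vector for expression in worms (C. elegans), part of a 1999 vector kit of modular reporter plasmids. The backbone is listed as unknown, but the annotated features point to a pUC-type E. coli plasmid. These include a high-copy ColE1/pMB1-family origin of replication, an ampicillin resistance gene (β-lactamase) with its own promoter, fragments of rop, bom and lacI, and a lac promoter/operator with a CAP binding site next to a fragment of the pUC18/19 multiple cloning site. It is propagated in E. coli under ampicillin selection. No worm selection marker is recorded.

The payload is a promoterless reporter cassette rather than a gene of interest. According to the catalogue fields, it reads in order: a synthetic intron (IVSA), four tandem copies of the SV40 nuclear localisation signal, and a GFP coding region carrying the S65C chromophore substitution. The GFP is divided into segments by further synthetic introns (IVSR, IVSS, IVST) and is followed by the let-858 3' region and a "decoy" element. The feature table detects the GFP as a single Aequorea victoria-derived green fluorescent protein CDS and does not annotate the introns, NLS repeats or 3' end separately. Artificial introns are generally included in such vectors to improve transgene expression in worms, and the 3' region supplies transcript processing signals. The repeated NLS concentrates fluorescence in nuclei, which makes expressing cells easier to identify.

No worm promoter is recorded. The typical use would be to insert a promoter or genomic fragment of interest by restriction cloning at the polylinker upstream of the cassette, giving a nuclear-localised GFP reporter of its expression pattern in transgenic animals.
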