Features (pLannotate 1.2.2; 11 found; start..end, strand, type, name):
      1..41      -  misc_feature   MCS (fragment): pUC18/19 multiple cloning site
    308..1168    +  CDS            sg25: sg25 is a basic (constitutively fluorescent) green fluorescent protein published in 1997, derived from Aequorea victoria.
   1660..1695    +  CDS            rop (fragment): Rop protein, which maintains plasmids at low copy number; rop
   1797..1896    +  misc_feature   bom (fragment): basis of mobility region from pBR322
   1994..2098    +  promoter       AmpR promoter: bla
   2099..2959    +  CDS            AmpR: β-lactamase; bla; confers resistance to ampicillin, carbenicillin, and related antibiotics
   3130..3718    +  rep_origin     ori: high-copy-number ColE1/pMB1/pBR322/pUC origin of replication
   3901..3993    +  CDS            lacI (fragment): lac repressor; lacI; The lac repressor binds to the lac operator to inhibit transcription in E. coli. This inhibition can be relieved by adding lactose or isopropyl-β-D-thiogalactopyranoside (IPTG).
   4006..4027    +  protein_bind   CAP binding site: CAP binding activates transcription in the presence of cAMP. E. coli catabolite activator protein
   4042..4072    +  promoter       lac promoter: promoter for the E. coli lac operon
   4080..4096    +  protein_bind   lac operator: The lac repressor binds to the lac operator to inhibit transcription in E. coli. This inhibition can be relieved by adding lactose or isopropyl-β-D-thiogalactopyranoside (IPTG). lac repressor encoded by lacI
>Addgene plasmid #1630 | L4052 | depositor full sequence | sequence record 240 | Author sequence
AAGCTTGCATGCCTGCAGGTCGACTCTAGAGGATCCCCGGGATTGGCCAAAGGACCCAAAGGTATGTTTC
GAATGATACTAACATAACATAGAACATTTTCAGGAGGACCCTTGGAGGGTACCGAGCTCAGAAAAAATGA
CTGCTCCAAAGAAGAAGCGTAAGGTACCGGCAGAAAAAATGACTGCTCCAAAGAAGAAGCGTAAGGTACC
GGCAGAAAAAATGACTGCTCCAAAGAAGAAGCGTAAGGTACCGGCAGAAAAAATGACTGCTCCAAAGAAG
AAGCGTAAGGTACCGGTAGAAAAAATGAGTAAAGGAGAAGAACTTTTCACTGGAGTTGTCCCAATTCTTG
TTGAATTAGATGGTGATGTTAATGGGCACAAATTTTCTGTCAGTGGAGAGGGTGAAGGTGATGCAACATA
CGGAAAACTTACCCTTAAATTTATTTGCACTACTGGAAAACTACCTGTTCCATGGGTAAGTTTAAACATA
TATATACTAACTAACCCTGATTATTTAAATTTTCAGCCAACACTTGTCACTACTTTCTGTTATGGTGTTC
AATGCTTCTCGAGATACCCAGATCATATGAAACGGCATGACTTTTTCAAGAGTGCCATGCCCGAAGGTTA
TGTACAGGAAAGAACTATATTTTTCAAAGATGACGGGAACTACAAGACACGTAAGTTTAAACAGTTCGGT
ACTAACTAACCATACATATTTAAATTTTCAGGTGCTGAAGTCAAGTTTGAAGGTGATACCCTTGTTAATA
GAATCGAGTTAAAAGGTATTGATTTTAAAGAAGATGGAAACATTCTTGGACACAAATTGGAATACAACTA
TAACTCACACAATGTATACATCATGGCAGACAAACAAAAGAATGGAATCAAAGTTGTAAGTTTAAACATG
ATTTTACTAACTAACTAATCTGATTTAAATTTTCAGAACTTCAAAATTAGACACAACATTGAAGATGGAA
GCGTTCAACTAGCAGACCATTATCAACAAAATACTCCAATTGGCGATGGCCCTGTCCTTTTACCAGACAA
CCATTACCTGTCCACACAATCTGCCCTTTCGAAAGATCCCAACGAAAAGAGAGACCACATGGTCCTTCTT
GAGTTTGTAACAGCTGCTGGGATTACACATGGCATGGACGAACTATACAAAAGCCCACAAGCTTTGGAAT
TCGCTAGCCGGCCATACAAGTAATCCGGATGATCGACGCCAACGTCGTTGAATTTTCAAATTTTAAATAC
TGAATATTTGTTTTTTTTCCTATTATTTATTTATTCTCTTTGTGTTTTTTTTCTTGCTTTCTAAAAAATT
AATTCAATCCAAATCTAAACATTTTTTTTTCTCTTTCCGTCTCCCAATTCGTATTCCGCTCCTCTCATCT
GAACACAATGTGCAAGTTTATTTATCTTCTCGCTTTCATTTCATTAGGACGTGGGGGGAATTGGTGGAAG
GGGGAAACACACAAAAGGATGATGGAAATGAAATAAGGACACACAATATGCAACAACATTCAATTCAGAA
ATATGGAGGAAGGTTTAAAAGAAAACATAAAAATATATAGAGGAGGAAGGAAAACTAGTAAAAAATAAGC
AAAGAAATTAGGCGAACGATGAGAATTGTCCTCGCTTGGGCCCTTTCGTCTCGCGCGTTTCGGTGATGAC
GGTGAAAACCTCTGACACATGCAGCTCCCGGAGACGGTCACAGCTTGTCTGTAAGCGGATGCCGGGAGCA
GACAAGCCCGTCAGGGCGCGTCAGCGGGTGTTGGCGGGTGTCGGGGCTGGCTTAACTATGCGGCATCAGA
GCAGATTGTACTGAGAGTGCACCATATGCGGTGTGAAATACCGCACAGATGCGTAAGGAGAAAATACCGC
ATCAGGCGGCCTTAAGGGCCTCGTGATACGCCTATTTTTATAGGTTAATGTCATGATAATAATGGTTTCT
TAGACGTCAGGTGGCACTTTTCGGGGAAATGTGCGCGGAACCCCTATTTGTTTATTTTTCTAAATACATT
CAAATATGTATCCGCTCATGAGACAATAACCCTGATAAATGCTTCAATAATATTGAAAAAGGAAGAGTAT
GAGTATTCAACATTTCCGTGTCGCCCTTATTCCCTTTTTTGCGGCATTTTGCCTTCCTGTTTTTGCTCAC
CCAGAAACGCTGGTGAAAGTAAAAGATGCTGAAGATCAGTTGGGTGCACGAGTGGGTTACATCGAACTGG
ATCTCAACAGCGGTAAGATCCTTGAGAGTTTTCGCCCCGAAGAACGTTTTCCAATGATGAGCACTTTTAA
AGTTCTGCTATGTGGCGCGGTATTATCCCGTATTGACGCCGGGCAAGAGCAACTCGGTCGCCGCATACAC
TATTCTCAGAATGACTTGGTTGAGTACTCACCAGTCACAGAAAAGCATCTTACGGATGGCATGACAGTAA
GAGAATTATGCAGTGCTGCCATAACCATGAGTGATAACACTGCGGCCAACTTACTTCTGACAACGATCGG
AGGACCGAAGGAGCTAACCGCTTTTTTGCACAACATGGGGGATCATGTAACTCGCCTTGATCGTTGGGAA
CCGGAGCTGAATGAAGCCATACCAAACGACGAGCGTGACACCACGATGCCTGTAGCAATGGCAACAACGT
TGCGCAAACTATTAACTGGCGAACTACTTACTCTAGCTTCCCGGCAACAATTAATAGACTGGATGGAGGC
GGATAAAGTTGCAGGACCACTTCTGCGCTCGGCCCTTCCGGCTGGCTGGTTTATTGCTGATAAATCTGGA
GCCGGTGAGCGTGGGTCTCGCGGTATCATTGCAGCACTGGGGCCAGATGGTAAGCCCTCCCGTATCGTAG
TTATCTACACGACGGGGAGTCAGGCAACTATGGATGAACGAAATAGACAGATCGCTGAGATAGGTGCCTC
ACTGATTAAGCATTGGTAACTGTCAGACCAAGTTTACTCATATATACTTTAGATTGATTTAAAACTTCAT
TTTTAATTTAAAAGGATCTAGGTGAAGATCCTTTTTGATAATCTCATGACCAAAATCCCTTAACGTGAGT
TTTCGTTCCACTGAGCGTCAGACCCCGTAGAAAAGATCAAAGGATCTTCTTGAGATCCTTTTTTTCTGCG
CGTAATCTGCTGCTTGCAAACAAAAAAACCACCGCTACCAGCGGTGGTTTGTTTGCCGGATCAAGAGCTA
CCAACTCTTTTTCCGAAGGTAACTGGCTTCAGCAGAGCGCAGATACCAAATACTGTCCTTCTAGTGTAGC
CGTAGTTAGGCCACCACTTCAAGAACTCTGTAGCACCGCCTACATACCTCGCTCTGCTAATCCTGTTACC
AGTGGCTGCTGCCAGTGGCGATAAGTCGTGTCTTACCGGGTTGGACTCAAGACGATAGTTACCGGATAAG
GCGCAGCGGTCGGGCTGAACGGGGGGTTCGTGCACACAGCCCAGCTTGGAGCGAACGACCTACACCGAAC
TGAGATACCTACAGCGTGAGCATTGAGAAAGCGCCACGCTTCCCGAAGGGAGAAAGGCGGACAGGTATCC
GGTAAGCGGCAGGGTCGGAACAGGAGAGCGCACGAGGGAGCTTCCAGGGGGAAACGCCTGGTATCTTTAT
AGTCCTGTCGGGTTTCGCCACCTCTGACTTGAGCGTCGATTTTTGTGATGCTCGTCAGGGGGGCGGAGCC
TATGGAAAAACGCCAGCAACGCGGCCTTTTTACGGTTCCTGGCCTTTTGCTGGCCTTTTGCTCACATGTT
CTTTCCTGCGTTATCCCCTGATTCTGTGGATAACCGTATTACCGCCTTTGAGTGAGCTGATACCGCTCGC
CGCAGCCGAACGACCGAGCGCAGCGAGTCAGTGAGCGAGGAAGCGGAAGAGCGCCCAATACGCAAACCGC
CTCTCCCCGCGCGTTGGCCGATTCATTAATGCAGCTGGCACGACAGGTTTCCCGACTGGAAAGCGGGCAG
TGAGCGCAACGCAATTAATGTGAGTTAGCTCACTCATTAGGCACCCCAGGCTTTACACTTTATGCTTCCG
GCTCGTATGTTGTGTGGAATTGTGAGCGGATAACAATTTCACACAGGAAACAGCTATGACCATGATTACG
CCAAGCTGTAAGTTTAAACATGATCTTACTAACTAACTATTCTCATTTAAATTTTCAGAGCTTAAAAATG
GCTGAAATCACTCACAACGATGGATACGCTAACAACTTGGAAATGAAAT
