>Addgene plasmid #1630 | L4052 | addgene partial sequence | sequence record 16763 | 1630_m13reverse
GNGTTACTGATCTTCTAACTAACTATTCTCATTTAAATTTTCAGAGCTTAAAAATGGCTGAAATCACTCA
CAACGATGGATACGCTAACAACTTGGAAATGAAATAAGCTTGCATGCCTGCAGGTCGACTCTAGAGGATC
CCCGGGATTGGCCAAAGGACCCAAAGGTATGTTTCGAATGATACTAACATAACATAGAACATTTTCAGGA
GGACCCTTGGAGGGTACCGAGCTCAGAAAAAATGACTGCTCCAAAGAAGAAGCGTAAGGTACCGGCAGAA
AAAATGACTGCTCCAAAGAAGAAGCGTAAGGTACCGGCAGAAAAAATGACTGCTCCAAAGAAGAAGCGTA
AGGTACCGGCAGAAAAAATGACTGCTCCAAAGAAGAAGCGTAAGGTACCGGTAGAAAAAATGAGTAAAGG
AGAAGAACTTTTCACTGGAGTTGTCCCAATTCTTGTTGAATTAGATGGTGATGTTAATGGGCACAAATTT
TCTGTCAGTGGAGAGGGTGAAGGTGATGCAACATACGGAAAACTTACCCTTAAATTTATTTGCACTACTG
GAAAACTACCTGTTCCATGGGTAAGTTTAAACATATATATACTAACTAACCCTGATTATTTAAATTTTCA
GCCAACACTTGTCACTACTTTCTGTTATGGTGTTCAATGCTTCTCGAGATACCCAGATCATATGAAACGG
CATGACTTTTTCAAGAGTGCCATGCCCGAAGGTTATGTACAGGAAAGAACTATATTTTTCAAAGATGACG
GGAACTACAAGACACGTAAGTTTAAACAGTTCGGTACTAACTAACCATACATATTTAAATTTTCAGGTGC
TGAAGTCAAGTTTGAAGGTGATACCCTTGTTAATAGAATCGAGTTAAAAGGTATTGATTTTTAAAGAAGA
TGGAAACNTTCTTGGACNCAAATTGGAATACAACTATAACTCACACAATGTATACCTCATGGCAGACAAC
CAAAGAATGGAATCAANGTTGTAAGTTTAACNTGATTTNCTACCTACTANTCTGATTTAATTTTCNAACT
TCCAANTTAACCCACCTTGAAGATGGAGCGTTCACTACCNACCTTTTCACAAATNTCCATGGGGAGGCCT
GTCNTTTACAANACCTTNCTGTCCNCCATNTGCCNTTCAAAATCCNCNAAANNAACCCNTGNCCTTTNGN
TTNAACCCCGCGGNTTNCCTGGGTGGANANTNACAAACCCCANNTNGATCCNCCCGCNCNANAANCGGNA
CCCCCCNCCNAATTCANTTAACGAATGTTTTNCNAAANTNTNCCCGGGTTTCGCCNAAAAAACCCAAAAT
TTTTNCCCCCCCCNCCCCCCCNAAGGNANTTTTTCNTTTTNGGGNGG
